>Addgene plasmid #171995 | PEA1-Nuclease-Puro HEK3 CTT ins | depositor full sequence | sequence record 339091 | PEA1-Nuclease-Puro HEK3 CTT ins sequence 11753 bps
AACGCCAGCAACGCGGCCTTTTTACGGTTCCTGGCCTTTTGCTGGCCTTTTGCTCACATGTGAGGGCCTA
TTTCCCATGATTCCTTCATATTTGCATATACGATACAAGGCTGTTAGAGAGATAATTGGAATTAATTTGA
CTGTAAACACAAAGATATTAGTACAAAATACGTGACGTAGAAAGTAATAATTTCTTGGGTAGTTTGCAGT
TTTAAAATTATGTTTTAAAATGGACTATCATATGCTTACCGTAACTTGAAAGTATTTCGATTTCTTGGCT
TTATATATCTTGTGGAAAGGACGAAACACCGGCCCAGACTGAGCACGTGAGTTTTAGAGCTAGAAATAGC
AAGTTAAAATAAGGCTAGTCCGTTATCAACTTGAAAAAGTGGCACCGAGTCGGTGCTCTGCCATCAAAGC
GTGCTCAGTCTGTTTTTTTGTTCTAGTCCGTTTTTAGCGCGTGCGCCAATTCTGCAGACAAATGGCTCTA
GAGGTACCCGTTACATAACTTACGGTAAATGGCCCGCCTGGCTGACCGCCCAACGACCCCCGCCCATTGA
CGTCAATAGTAACGCCAATAGGGACTTTCCATTGACGTCAATGGGTGGAGTATTTACGGTAAACTGCCCA
CTTGGCAGTACATCAAGTGTATCATATGCCAAGTACGCCCCCTATTGACGTCAATGACGGTAAATGGCCC
GCCTGGCATTGTGCCCAGTACATGACCTTATGGGACTTTCCTACTTGGCAGTACATCTACGTATTAGTCA
TCGCTATTACCATGGTCGAGGTGAGCCCCACGTTCTGCTTCACTCTCCCCATCTCCCCCCCCTCCCCACC
CCCAATTTTGTATTTATTTATTTTTTAATTATTTTGTGCAGCGATGGGGGCGGGGGGGGGGGGCGCGCGC
CAGGCGGGGCGGGGCGGGGCGAGGGGCGGGGCGGGGCGAGGCGGAGAGGTGCGGCGGCAGCCAATCAGAG
CGGCGCGCTCCGAAAGTTTCCTTTTATGGCGAGGCGGCGGCGGCGGCGGCCCTATAAAAAGCGAAGCGCG
CGGCGGGCGGGAGTCGCTGCGCGCTGCCTTCGCCCCGTGCCCCGCTCCGCCGCCGCCTCGCGCCGCCCGC
CCCGGCTCTGACTGACCGCGTTACTCCCACAGGTGAGCGGGCGGGACGGCCCTTCTCCTCCGGGCTGTAA
TTAGCTGAGCAAGAGGTAAGGGTTTAAGGGATGGTTGGTTGGTGGGGTATTAATGTTTAATTACCTGGAG
CACCTGCCTGAAATCACTTTTTTTCAGGTTGGACCGGTGCCACCATGGACTATAAGGACCACGACGGAGA
CTACAAGGATCATGATATTGATTACAAAGACGATGACGATAAGATGGCCCCAAAGAAGAAGCGGAAGGTC
GGTATCCACGGAGTCCCAGCAGCCGACAAGAAGTACAGCATCGGCCTGGACATCGGCACCAACTCTGTGG
GCTGGGCCGTGATCACCGACGAGTACAAGGTGCCCAGCAAGAAATTCAAGGTGCTGGGCAACACCGACCG
GCACAGCATCAAGAAGAACCTGATCGGAGCCCTGCTGTTCGACAGCGGCGAAACAGCCGAGGCCACCCGG
CTGAAGAGAACCGCCAGAAGAAGATACACCAGACGGAAGAACCGGATCTGCTATCTGCAAGAGATCTTCA
GCAACGAGATGGCCAAGGTGGACGACAGCTTCTTCCACAGACTGGAAGAGTCCTTCCTGGTGGAAGAGGA
TAAGAAGCACGAGCGGCACCCCATCTTCGGCAACATCGTGGACGAGGTGGCCTACCACGAGAAGTACCCC
ACCATCTACCACCTGAGAAAGAAACTGGTGGACAGCACCGACAAGGCCGACCTGCGGCTGATCTATCTGG
CCCTGGCCCACATGATCAAGTTCCGGGGCCACTTCCTGATCGAGGGCGACCTGAACCCCGACAACAGCGA
CGTGGACAAGCTGTTCATCCAGCTGGTGCAGACCTACAACCAGCTGTTCGAGGAAAACCCCATCAACGCC
AGCGGCGTGGACGCCAAGGCCATCCTGTCTGCCAGACTGAGCAAGAGCAGACGGCTGGAAAATCTGATCG
CCCAGCTGCCCGGCGAGAAGAAGAATGGCCTGTTCGGAAACCTGATTGCCCTGAGCCTGGGCCTGACCCC
CAACTTCAAGAGCAACTTCGACCTGGCCGAGGATGCCAAACTGCAGCTGAGCAAGGACACCTACGACGAC
GACCTGGACAACCTGCTGGCCCAGATCGGCGACCAGTACGCCGACCTGTTTCTGGCCGCCAAGAACCTGT
CCGACGCCATCCTGCTGAGCGACATCCTGAGAGTGAACACCGAGATCACCAAGGCCCCCCTGAGCGCCTC
TATGATCAAGAGATACGACGAGCACCACCAGGACCTGACCCTGCTGAAAGCTCTCGTGCGGCAGCAGCTG
CCTGAGAAGTACAAAGAGATTTTCTTCGACCAGAGCAAGAACGGCTACGCCGGCTACATTGACGGCGGAG
CCAGCCAGGAAGAGTTCTACAAGTTCATCAAGCCCATCCTGGAAAAGATGGACGGCACCGAGGAACTGCT
CGTGAAGCTGAACAGAGAGGACCTGCTGCGGAAGCAGCGGACCTTCGACAACGGCAGCATCCCCCACCAG
ATCCACCTGGGAGAGCTGCACGCCATTCTGCGGCGGCAGGAAGATTTTTACCCATTCCTGAAGGACAACC
GGGAAAAGATCGAGAAGATCCTGACCTTCCGCATCCCCTACTACGTGGGCCCTCTGGCCAGGGGAAACAG
CAGATTCGCCTGGATGACCAGAAAGAGCGAGGAAACCATCACCCCCTGGAACTTCGAGGAAGTGGTGGAC
AAGGGCGCTTCCGCCCAGAGCTTCATCGAGCGGATGACCAACTTCGATAAGAACCTGCCCAACGAGAAGG
TGCTGCCCAAGCACAGCCTGCTGTACGAGTACTTCACCGTGTATAACGAGCTGACCAAAGTGAAATACGT
GACCGAGGGAATGAGAAAGCCCGCCTTCCTGAGCGGCGAGCAGAAAAAGGCCATCGTGGACCTGCTGTTC
AAGACCAACCGGAAAGTGACCGTGAAGCAGCTGAAAGAGGACTACTTCAAGAAAATCGAGTGCTTCGACT
CCGTGGAAATCTCCGGCGTGGAAGATCGGTTCAACGCCTCCCTGGGCACATACCACGATCTGCTGAAAAT
TATCAAGGACAAGGACTTCCTGGACAATGAGGAAAACGAGGACATTCTGGAAGATATCGTGCTGACCCTG
ACACTGTTTGAGGACAGAGAGATGATCGAGGAACGGCTGAAAACCTATGCCCACCTGTTCGACGACAAAG
TGATGAAGCAGCTGAAGCGGCGGAGATACACCGGCTGGGGCAGGCTGAGCCGGAAGCTGATCAACGGCAT
CCGGGACAAGCAGTCCGGCAAGACAATCCTGGATTTCCTGAAGTCCGACGGCTTCGCCAACAGAAACTTC
ATGCAGCTGATCCACGACGACAGCCTGACCTTTAAAGAGGACATCCAGAAAGCCCAGGTGTCCGGCCAGG
GCGATAGCCTGCACGAGCACATTGCCAATCTGGCCGGCAGCCCCGCCATTAAGAAGGGCATCCTGCAGAC
AGTGAAGGTGGTGGACGAGCTCGTGAAAGTGATGGGCCGGCACAAGCCCGAGAACATCGTGATCGAAATG
GCCAGAGAGAACCAGACCACCCAGAAGGGACAGAAGAACAGCCGCGAGAGAATGAAGCGGATCGAAGAGG
GCATCAAAGAGCTGGGCAGCCAGATCCTGAAAGAACACCCCGTGGAAAACACCCAGCTGCAGAACGAGAA
GCTGTACCTGTACTACCTGCAGAATGGGCGGGATATGTACGTGGACCAGGAACTGGACATCAACCGGCTG
TCCGACTACGATGTGGACCATATCGTGCCTCAGAGCTTTCTGAAGGACGACTCCATCGACAACAAGGTGC
TGACCAGAAGCGACAAGAACCGGGGCAAGAGCGACAACGTGCCCTCCGAAGAGGTCGTGAAGAAGATGAA
GAACTACTGGCGGCAGCTGCTGAACGCCAAGCTGATTACCCAGAGAAAGTTCGACAATCTGACCAAGGCC
GAGAGAGGCGGCCTGAGCGAACTGGATAAGGCCGGCTTCATCAAGAGACAGCTGGTGGAAACCCGGCAGA
TCACAAAGCACGTGGCACAGATCCTGGACTCCCGGATGAACACTAAGTACGACGAGAATGACAAGCTGAT
CCGGGAAGTGAAAGTGATCACCCTGAAGTCCAAGCTGGTGTCCGATTTCCGGAAGGATTTCCAGTTTTAC
AAAGTGCGCGAGATCAACAACTACCACCACGCCCACGACGCCTACCTGAACGCCGTCGTGGGAACCGCCC
TGATCAAAAAGTACCCTAAGCTGGAAAGCGAGTTCGTGTACGGCGACTACAAGGTGTACGACGTGCGGAA
GATGATCGCCAAGAGCGAGCAGGAAATCGGCAAGGCTACCGCCAAGTACTTCTTCTACAGCAACATCATG
AACTTTTTCAAGACCGAGATTACCCTGGCCAACGGCGAGATCCGGAAGCGGCCTCTGATCGAGACAAACG
GCGAAACCGGGGAGATCGTGTGGGATAAGGGCCGGGATTTTGCCACCGTGCGGAAAGTGCTGAGCATGCC
CCAAGTGAATATCGTGAAAAAGACCGAGGTGCAGACAGGCGGCTTCAGCAAAGAGTCTATCCTGCCCAAG
AGGAACAGCGATAAGCTGATCGCCAGAAAGAAGGACTGGGACCCTAAGAAGTACGGCGGCTTCGACAGCC
CCACCGTGGCCTATTCTGTGCTGGTGGTGGCCAAAGTGGAAAAGGGCAAGTCCAAGAAACTGAAGAGTGT
GAAAGAGCTGCTGGGGATCACCATCATGGAAAGAAGCAGCTTCGAGAAGAATCCCATCGACTTTCTGGAA
GCCAAGGGCTACAAAGAAGTGAAAAAGGACCTGATCATCAAGCTGCCTAAGTACTCCCTGTTCGAGCTGG
AAAACGGCCGGAAGAGAATGCTGGCCTCTGCCGGCGAACTGCAGAAGGGAAACGAACTGGCCCTGCCCTC
CAAATATGTGAACTTCCTGTACCTGGCCAGCCACTATGAGAAGCTGAAGGGCTCCCCCGAGGATAATGAG
CAGAAACAGCTGTTTGTGGAACAGCACAAGCACTACCTGGACGAGATCATCGAGCAGATCAGCGAGTTCT
CCAAGAGAGTGATCCTGGCCGACGCTAATCTGGACAAAGTGCTGTCCGCCTACAACAAGCACCGGGATAA
GCCCATCAGAGAGCAGGCCGAGAATATCATCCACCTGTTTACCCTGACCAATCTGGGAGCCCCTGCCGCC
TTCAAGTACTTTGACACCACCATCGACCGGAAGAGGTACACCAGCACGAAAGAGGTGCTGGACGCCACCC
TGATCCACCAGAGCATCACCGGCCTGTACGAGACACGGATCGACCTGTCTCAGCTGGGAGGTGACTCTGG
AGGATCTAGCGGAGGATCCTCTGGCAGCGAGACACCAGGAACAAGCGAGTCAGCAACACCAGAGAGCAGT
GGCGGCAGCAGCGGCGGCAGCAGCACCCTAAATATAGAAGATGAGTATCGGCTACATGAGACCTCAAAAG
AGCCAGATGTTTCTCTAGGGTCCACATGGCTGTCTGATTTTCCTCAGGCCTGGGCGGAAACCGGGGGCAT
GGGACTGGCAGTTCGCCAAGCTCCTCTGATCATACCTCTGAAAGCAACCTCTACCCCCGTGTCCATAAAA
CAATACCCCATGTCACAAGAAGCCAGACTGGGGATCAAGCCCCACATACAGAGACTGTTGGACCAGGGAA
TACTGGTACCCTGCCAGTCCCCCTGGAACACGCCCCTGCTACCCGTTAAGAAACCAGGGACTAATGATTA
TAGGCCTGTCCAGGATCTGAGAGAAGTCAACAAGCGGGTGGAGGACATCCACCCCACCGTGCCCAACCCT
TACAACCTCTTGAGCGGGCTCCCACCGTCCCACCAGTGGTACACTGTGCTTGATTTAAAGGATGCCTTTT
TCTGCCTGAGACTCCACCCCACCAGTCAGCCTCTCTTCGCCTTTGAGTGGAGAGATCCAGAGATGGGAAT
CTCAGGACAATTGACCTGGACCAGACTCCCACAGGGTTTCAAAAACAGTCCCACCCTGTTTAATGAGGCA
CTGCACAGAGACCTAGCAGACTTCCGGATCCAGCACCCAGACTTGATCCTGCTACAGTACGTGGATGACT
TACTGCTGGCCGCCACTTCTGAGCTAGACTGCCAACAAGGTACTCGGGCCCTGTTACAAACCCTAGGGAA
CCTCGGGTATCGGGCCTCGGCCAAGAAAGCCCAAATTTGCCAGAAACAGGTCAAGTATCTGGGGTATCTT
CTAAAAGAGGGTCAGAGATGGCTGACTGAGGCCAGAAAAGAGACTGTGATGGGGCAGCCTACTCCAAAGA
CCCCTCGACAACTAAGGGAGTTCCTAGGGAAGGCAGGCTTCTGTCGCCTCTTCATCCCTGGGTTTGCAGA
AATGGCAGCCCCCCTGTACCCTCTCACCAAACCGGGGACTCTGTTTAATTGGGGCCCAGACCAACAAAAG
GCCTATCAAGAAATCAAGCAAGCCCTTCTAACTGCCCCAGCCCTGGGGTTGCCAGATTTGACTAAGCCCT
TTGAACTCTTTGTCGACGAGAAGCAGGGCTACGCCAAAGGTGTCCTAACGCAAAAACTGGGACCTTGGCG
TCGGCCGGTGGCCTACCTGTCCAAAAAGCTAGACCCAGTAGCAGCTGGGTGGCCCCCTTGCCTACGGATG
GTAGCAGCCATTGCCGTACTGACAAAGGATGCAGGCAAGCTAACCATGGGACAGCCACTAGTCATTCTGG
CCCCCCATGCAGTAGAGGCACTAGTCAAACAACCCCCCGACCGCTGGCTTTCCAACGCCCGGATGACTCA
CTATCAGGCCTTGCTTTTGGACACGGACCGGGTCCAGTTCGGACCGGTGGTAGCCCTGAACCCGGCTACG
CTGCTCCCACTGCCTGAGGAAGGGCTGCAACACAACTGCCTTGATATCCTGGCCGAAGCCCACGGAACCC
GACCCGACCTAACGGACCAGCCGCTCCCAGACGCCGACCACACCTGGTACACGGATGGAAGCAGTCTCTT
ACAAGAGGGACAGCGTAAGGCGGGAGCTGCGGTGACCACCGAGACCGAGGTAATCTGGGCTAAAGCCCTG
CCAGCCGGGACATCCGCTCAGCGGGCTGAACTGATAGCACTCACCCAGGCCCTAAAGATGGCAGAAGGTA
AGAAGCTAAATGTTTATACTGATAGCCGTTATGCTTTTGCTACTGCCCATATCCATGGAGAAATATACAG
AAGGCGTGGGTGGCTCACATCAGAAGGCAAAGAGATCAAAAATAAAGACGAGATCTTGGCCCTACTAAAA
GCCCTCTTTCTGCCCAAAAGACTTAGCATAATCCATTGTCCAGGACATCAAAAGGGACACAGCGCCGAGG
CTAGAGGCAACCGGATGGCTGACCAAGCGGCCCGAAAGGCAGCCATCACAGAGACTCCAGACACCTCTAC
CCTCCTCATAGAAAATTCATCACCCTCTGGCGGCTCAAAAAGAACCGCCGACGGCAGCGAATTCGAGAAA
AGGCCGGCGGCCACGAAAAAGGCCGGCCAGGCAAAAAAGAAAAAGGAATTCGGCAGTGGAGAGGGCAGAG
GAAGTCTGCTAACATGCGGTGACGTCGAGGAGAATCCTGGCCCAATGACCGAGTACAAGCCCACGGTGCG
CCTCGCCACCCGCGACGACGTCCCCAGGGCCGTACGCACCCTCGCCGCCGCGTTCGCCGACTACCCCGCC
ACGCGCCACACCGTCGATCCGGACCGCCACATCGAGCGGGTCACCGAGCTGCAAGAACTCTTCCTCACGC
GCGTCGGGCTCGACATCGGCAAGGTGTGGGTCGCGGACGACGGCGCCGCGGTGGCGGTCTGGACCACGCC
GGAGAGCGTCGAAGCGGGGGCGGTGTTCGCCGAGATCGGCCCGCGCATGGCCGAGTTGAGCGGTTCCCGG
CTGGCCGCGCAGCAACAGATGGAAGGCCTCCTGGCGCCGCACCGGCCCAAGGAGCCCGCGTGGTTCCTGG
CCACCGTCGGAGTCTCGCCCGACCACCAGGGCAAGGGTCTGGGCAGCGCCGTCGTGCTCCCCGGAGTGGA
GGCGGCCGAGCGCGCCGGGGTGCCCGCCTTCCTGGAGACCTCCGCGCCCCGCAACCTCCCCTTCTACGAG
CGGCTCGGCTTCACCGTCACCGCCGACGTCGAGGTGCCCGAAGGACCGCGCACCTGGTGCATGACCCGCA
AGCCCGGTGCCTGAGAATTCTAACTAGAGCTCGCTGATCAGCCTCGACTGTGCCTTCTAGTTGCCAGCCA
TCTGTTGTTTGCCCCTCCCCCGTGCCTTCCTTGACCCTGGAAGGTGCCACTCCCACTGTCCTTTCCTAAT
AAAATGAGGAAATTGCATCGCATTGTCTGAGTAGGTGTCATTCTATTCTGGGGGGTGGGGTGGGGCAGGA
CAGCAAGGGGGAGGATTGGGAAGAGAATAGCAGGCATGCTGGGGAGCGGCCGCTCTAGAACTAGTGGATC
CCCCGGGCTGCAGGAATTCGATACGAATCCTGCAGGAAAAAAGCACCGACTCGGTGCCACTTTTTCAAGT
TGATAACGGACTAGCCTTATTTTAACTTGCTATTTCTAGCTCTAAAACAATCTTGCAGTGTTGCCTGACG
GTGTTTCGTCCTTTCCACAAGATATATAAAGCCAAGAAATCGAAATACTTTCAAGTTACGGTAAGCATAT
GATAGTCCATTTTAAAACATAATTTTAAAACTGCAAACTACCCAAGAAATTATTACTTTCTACGTCACGT
ATTTTGTACTAATATCTTTGTGTTTACAGTCAAATTAATTCCAATTATCTCTCTAACAGCCTTGTATCGT
ATATGCAAATATGAAGGAATCATGGGAAATAGGCCCTCGCGGCCGCAGGAACCCCTAGTGATGGAGTTGG
CCACTCCCTCTCTGCGCGCTCGCTCGCTCACTGAGGCCGGGCGACCAAAGGTCGCCCGACGCCCGGGCTT
TGCCCGGGCGGCCTCAGTGAGCGAGCGAGCGCGCAGCTGCCTGCAGGGGCGCCTGATGCGGTATTTTCTC
CTTACGCATCTGTGCGGTATTTCACACCGCATA
[95 nt withheld, positions 9274-9368]
T
[46 nt withheld, positions 9370-9415]
C
[141 nt withheld, positions 9417-9557]
CCTTTGACGTTGGAGTCCACGTTCTTT
[37 nt withheld, positions 9585-9621]
ACTCTATCTCGGGCTATTCTTTTGATTTATAAGGGATTTTGCCGATTTCGGTCTATTGGTTAAAAAATGA
GCTGATTTAACAAAAATTTAACGCGAATTTTAACAAAATATTAACGTTTACAATTTTATGGTGCACTCTC
AGTACAATCTGCTCTGATGCCGCATAGTTAAGCCAGCCCCGACACCCGCCAACACCCGCTGACGCGCCCT
GACGGGCTTGTCTGCTCCCGGCATCCGCTTACAGACAAGCTGTGACCGTCTCCGGGAGCTGCATGTGTCA
GAGGTTTTCACCGTCATCACCGAAACGCGCGAGACGAAAGGGCCTCGTGATACGCCTATTTTTATAGGTT
AATGTCATGATAATAATGGTTTCTTAGACGTCAGGTGGCACTTTTCGGGGAAATGTGCGCGGAACCCCTA
TTTGTTTATTTTTCTAAATACATTCAAATATGTATCCGCTCATGAGACAATAACCCTGATAAATGCTTCA
ATAATATTGAAAAAGGAAGAGTATGAGTATTCAACATTTCCGTGTCGCCCTTATTCCCTTTTTTGCGGCA
TTTTGCCTTCCTGTTTTTGCTCACCCAGAAACGCTGGTGAAAGTAAAAGATGCTGAAGATCAGTTGGGTG
CACGAGTGGGTTACATCGAACTGGATCTCAACAGCGGTAAGATCCTTGAGAGTTTTCGCCCCGAAGAACG
TTTTCCAATGATGAGCACTTTTAAAGTTCTGCTATGTGGCGCGGTATTATCCCGTATTGACGCCGGGCAA
GAGCAACTCGGTCGCCGCATACACTATTCTCAGAATGACTTGGTTGAGTACTCACCAGTCACAGAAAAGC
ATCTTACGGATGGCATGACAGTAAGAGAATTATGCAGTGCTGCCATAACCATGAGTGATAACACTGCGGC
CAACTTACTTCTGACAACGATCGGAGGACCGAAGGAGCTAACCGCTTTTTTGCACAACATGGGGGATCAT
GTAACTCGCCTTGATCGTTGGGAACCGGAGCTGAATGAAGCCATACCAAACGACGAGCGTGACACCACGA
TGCCTGTAGCAATGGCAACAACGTTGCGCAAACTATTAACTGGCGAACTACTTACTCTAGCTTCCCGGCA
ACAATTAATAGACTGGATGGAGGCGGATAAAGTTGCAGGACCACTTCTGCGCTCGGCCCTTCCGGCTGGC
TGGTTTATTGCTGATAAATCTGGAGCCGGTGAGCGTGGAAGCCGCGGTATCATTGCAGCACTGGGGCCAG
ATGGTAAGCCCTCCCGTATCGTAGTTATCTACACGACGGGGAGTCAGGCAACTATGGATGAACGAAATAG
ACAGATCGCTGAGATAGGTGCCTCACTGATTAAGCATTGGTAACTGTCAGACCAAGTTTACTCATATATA
CTTTAGATTGATTTAAAACTTCATTTTTAATTTAAAAGGATCTAGGTGAAGATCCTTTTTGATAATCTCA
TGACCAAAATCCCTTAACGTGAGTTTTCGTTCCACTGAGCGTCAGACCCCGTAGAAAAGATCAAAGGATC
TTCTTGAGATCCTTTTTTTCTGCGCGTAATCTGCTGCTTGCAAACAAAAAAACCACCGCTACCAGCGGTG
GTTTGTTTGCCGGATCAAGAGCTACCAACTCTTTTTCCGAAGGTAACTGGCTTCAGCAGAGCGCAGATAC
CAAATACTGTTCTTCTAGTGTAGCCGTAGTTAGGCCACCACTTCAAGAACTCTGTAGCACCGCCTACATA
CCTCGCTCTGCTAATCCTGTTACCAGTGGCTGCTGCCAGTGGCGATAAGTCGTGTCTTACCGGGTTGGAC
TCAAGACGATAGTTACCGGATAAGGCGCAGCGGTCGGGCTGAACGGGGGGTTCGTGCACACAGCCCAGCT
TGGAGCGAACGACCTACACCGAACTGAGATACCTACAGCGTGAGCTATGAGAAAGCGCCACGCTTCCCGA
AGGGAGAAAGGCGGACAGGTATCCGGTAAGCGGCAGGGTCGGAACAGGAGAGCGCACGAGGGAGCTTCCA
GGGGGAAACGCCTGGTATCTTTATAGTCCTGTCGGGTTTCGCCACCTCTGACTTGAGCGTCGATTTTTGT
GATGCTCGTCAGGGGGGCGGAGCCTATGGAAA
Features (pLannotate 1.2.2; 22 found; start..end, strand, type, name):
     62..302     +  promoter       U6 promoter: RNA polymerase III promoter for human U6 snRNA
    331..406     +  misc_RNA       gRNA scaffold: guide RNA scaffold for the Streptococcus pyogenes CRISPR/Cas9 system
    499..784     +  enhancer       CMV enhancer: human cytomegalovirus immediate early enhancer; contains an 18-bp deletion relative to the standard CMV enhancer
    786..1059    +  promoter       chicken β-actin promoter: No description available
   1060..1287    +  intron         hybrid intron: hybrid between chicken β-actin (CBA) and minute virus of mice (MMV) introns (Gray et al., 2011)
   1425..3026    +  CDS            Cas9(N): N-terminal portion of Streptococcus pyogenes Cas9 (Zetsche et al., 2015)
   3027..5521    +  CDS            Cas9(C) (fragment): C-terminal portion of Streptococcus pyogenes Cas9 (Zetsche et al., 2015)
   5625..7656    +  CDS            gag-pol (fragment): Moloney murine leukemia virus Gag-Pol polyprotein; gag-pol; contains a read-through stop codon
   7698..7745    +  CDS            nucleoplasmin NLS: bipartite nuclear localization signal from nucleoplasmin
   7815..8414    +  CDS            PuroR (fragment): puromycin N-acetyltransferase; pac from Streptomyces; confers resistance to puromycin
   8448..8559    +  polyA_signal   bGH poly(A) signal: bovine growth hormone polyadenylation signal
   8656..8703    +  misc_feature   MCS (fragment): pBluescript multiple cloning site
   8723..8798    -  misc_RNA       gRNA scaffold: guide RNA scaffold for the Streptococcus pyogenes CRISPR/Cas9 system
   8828..9068    -  promoter       U6 promoter: RNA polymerase III promoter for human U6 snRNA
   9077..9217    +  repeat_region  AAV2 ITR: inverted terminal repeat of adeno-associated virus serotype 2 inverted
   9222..9273    -  misc_feature   bom (fragment): basis of mobility region from pBR322
   9292..9747    +  rep_origin     f1 ori (sequence partly withheld): f1 bacteriophage origin of replication; arrow indicates direction of (+) strand synthesis
   9748..9797    -  misc_feature   bom (fragment): basis of mobility region from pBR322
   9899..9934    -  CDS            rop (fragment): Rop protein, which maintains plasmids at low copy number; rop
  10029..10133   +  promoter       AmpR promoter: bla
  10134..10994   +  CDS            AmpR: β-lactamase; bla; confers resistance to ampicillin, carbenicillin, and related antibiotics
  11165..11753   +  rep_origin     ori: high-copy-number ColE1/pMB1/pBR322/pUC origin of replication
