>Addgene plasmid #171995 | PEA1-Nuclease-Puro HEK3 CTT ins | addgene full sequence | sequence record 341857 | Addgene NGS Result
AACGCCAGCAACGCGGCCTTTTTACGGTTCCTGGCCTTTTGCTGGCCTTTTGCTCACATGTGAGGGCCTA
TTTCCCATGATTCCTTCATATTTGCATATACGATACAAGGCTGTTAGAGAGATAATTGGAATTAATTTGA
CTGTAAACACAAAGATATTAGTACAAAATACGTGACGTAGAAAGTAATAATTTCTTGGGTAGTTTGCAGT
TTTAAAATTATGTTTTAAAATGGACTATCATATGCTTACCGTAACTTGAAAGTATTTCGATTTCTTGGCT
TTATATATCTTGTGGAAAGGACGAAACACCGGCCCAGACTGAGCACGTGAGTTTTAGAGCTAGAAATAGC
AAGTTAAAATAAGGCTAGTCCGTTATCAACTTGAAAAAGTGGCACCGAGTCGGTGCTCTGCCATCAAAGC
GTGCTCAGTCTGTTTTTTTGTTCTAGTCCGTTTTTAGCGCGTGCGCCAATTCTGCAGACAAATGGCTCTA
GAGGTACCCGTTACATAACTTACGGTAAATGGCCCGCCTGGCTGACCGCCCAACGACCCCCGCCCATTGA
CGTCAATAGTAACGCCAATAGGGACTTTCCATTGACGTCAATGGGTGGAGTATTTACGGTAAACTGCCCA
CTTGGCAGTACATCAAGTGTATCATATGCCAAGTACGCCCCCTATTGACGTCAATGACGGTAAATGGCCC
GCCTGGCATTGTGCCCAGTACATGACCTTATGGGACTTTCCTACTTGGCAGTACATCTACGTATTAGTCA
TCGCTATTACCATGGTCGAGGTGAGCCCCACGTTCTGCTTCACTCTCCCCATCTCCCCCCCCTCCCCACC
CCCAATTTTGTATTTATTTATTTTTTAATTATTTTGTGCAGCGATGGGGGCGGGGGGGGGGGGNNNSGSG
CGCCRGGSGGGGSGGGGSGGGGSGRGGGGSGGGGSGGGGSGRGGSGGRGRGGKGSGGSGGCRGCCAATCA
GAGCGGCGCGCTCCGAAAGTTTCCTTTTATGGCGAGGCGGCGGCGGCGGCGGCCCTATAAAAAGCGAAGC
GCGCGGCGGGCGGGAGTCGCTGCGCGCTGCCTTCGCCCCGTGCCCCGCTCCGCCGCCGCCTCGCGCCGCC
CGCCCCGGCTCTGACTGACCGCGTTACTCCCACAGGTGAGCGGGCGGGACGGCCCTTCTCCTCCGGGCTG
TAATTAGCTGAGCAAGAGGTAAGGGTTTAAGGGATGGTTGGTTGGTGGGGTATTAATGTTTAATTACCTG
GAGCACCTGCCTGAAATCACTTTTTTTCAGGTTGGACCGGTGCCACCATGGACTATAAGGACCACGACGG
AGACTACAAGGATCATGATATTGATTACAAAGACGATGACGATAAGATGGCCCCAAAGAAGAAGCGGAAG
GTCGGTATCCACGGAGTCCCAGCAGCCGACAAGAAGTACAGCATCGGCCTGGACATCGGCACCAACTCTG
TGGGCTGGGCCGTGATCACCGACGAGTACAAGGTGCCCAGCAAGAAATTCAAGGTGCTGGGCAACACCGA
CCGGCACAGCATCAAGAAGAACCTGATCGGAGCCCTGCTGTTCGACAGCGGCGAAACAGCCGAGGCCACC
CGGCTGAAGAGAACCGCCAGAAGAAGATACACCAGACGGAAGAACCGGATCTGCTATCTGCAAGAGATCT
TCAGCAACGAGATGGCCAAGGTGGACGACAGCTTCTTCCACAGACTGGAAGAGTCCTTCCTGGTGGAAGA
GGATAAGAAGCACGAGCGGCACCCCATCTTCGGCAACATCGTGGACGAGGTGGCCTACCACGAGAAGTAC
CCCACCATCTACCACCTGAGAAAGAAACTGGTGGACAGCACCGACAAGGCCGACCTGCGGCTGATCTATC
TGGCCCTGGCCCACATGATCAAGTTCCGGGGCCACTTCCTGATCGAGGGCGACCTGAACCCCGACAACAG
CGACGTGGACAAGCTGTTCATCCAGCTGGTGCAGACCTACAACCAGCTGTTCGAGGAAAACCCCATCAAC
GCCAGCGGCGTGGACGCCAAGGCCATCCTGTCTGCCAGACTGAGCAAGAGCAGACGGCTGGAAAATCTGA
TCGCCCAGCTGCCCGGCGAGAAGAAGAATGGCCTGTTCGGAAACCTGATTGCCCTGAGCCTGGGCCTGAC
CCCCAACTTCAAGAGCAACTTCGACCTGGCCGAGGATGCCAAACTGCAGCTGAGCAAGGACACCTACGAC
GACGACCTGGACAACCTGCTGGCCCAGATCGGCGACCAGTACGCCGACCTGTTTCTGGCCGCCAAGAACC
TGTCCGACGCCATCCTGCTGAGCGACATCCTGAGAGTGAACACCGAGATCACCAAGGCCCCCCTGAGCGC
CTCTATGATCAAGAGATACGACGAGCACCACCAGGACCTGACCCTGCTGAAAGCTCTCGTGCGGCAGCAG
CTGCCTGAGAAGTACAAAGAGATTTTCTTCGACCAGAGCAAGAACGGCTACGCCGGCTACATTGACGGCG
GAGCCAGCCAGGAAGAGTTCTACAAGTTCATCAAGCCCATCCTGGAAAAGATGGACGGCACCGAGGAACT
GCTCGTGAAGCTGAACAGAGAGGACCTGCTGCGGAAGCAGCGGACCTTCGACAACGGCAGCATCCCCCAC
CAGATCCACCTGGGAGAGCTGCACGCCATTCTGCGGCGGCAGGAAGATTTTTACCCATTCCTGAAGGACA
ACCGGGAAAAGATCGAGAAGATCCTGACCTTCCGCATCCCCTACTACGTGGGCCCTCTGGCCAGGGGAAA
CAGCAGATTCGCCTGGATGACCAGAAAGAGCGAGGAAACCATCACCCCCTGGAACTTCGAGGAAGTGGTG
GACAAGGGCGCTTCCGCCCAGAGCTTCATCGAGCGGATGACCAACTTCGATAAGAACCTGCCCAACGAGA
AGGTGCTGCCCAAGCACAGCCTGCTGTACGAGTACTTCACCGTGTATAACGAGCTGACCAAAGTGAAATA
CGTGACCGAGGGAATGAGAAAGCCCGCCTTCCTGAGCGGCGAGCAGAAAAAGGCCATCGTGGACCTGCTG
TTCAAGACCAACCGGAAAGTGACCGTGAAGCAGCTGAAAGAGGACTACTTCAAGAAAATCGAGTGCTTCG
ACTCCGTGGAAATCTCCGGCGTGGAAGATCGGTTCAACGCCTCCCTGGGCACATACCACGATCTGCTGAA
AATTATCAAGGACAAGGACTTCCTGGACAATGAGGAAAACGAGGACATTCTGGAAGATATCGTGCTGACC
CTGACACTGTTTGAGGACAGAGAGATGATCGAGGAACGGCTGAAAACCTATGCCCACCTGTTCGACGACA
AAGTGATGAAGCAGCTGAAGCGGCGGAGATACACCGGCTGGGGCAGGCTGAGCCGGAAGCTGATCAACGG
CATCCGGGACAAGCAGTCCGGCAAGACAATCCTGGATTTCCTGAAGTCCGACGGCTTCGCCAACAGAAAC
TTCATGCAGCTGATCCACGACGACAGCCTGACCTTTAAAGAGGACATCCAGAAAGCCCAGGTGTCCGGCC
AGGGCGATAGCCTGCACGAGCACATTGCCAATCTGGCCGGCAGCCCCGCCATTAAGAAGGGCATCCTGCA
GACAGTGAAGGTGGTGGACGAGCTCGTGAAAGTGATGGGCCGGCACAAGCCCGAGAACATCGTGATCGAA
ATGGCCAGAGAGAACCAGACCACCCAGAAGGGACAGAAGAACAGCCGCGAGAGAATGAAGCGGATCGAAG
AGGGCATCAAAGAGCTGGGCAGCCAGATCCTGAAAGAACACCCCGTGGAAAACACCCAGCTGCAGAACGA
GAAGCTGTACCTGTACTACCTGCAGAATGGGCGGGATATGTACGTGGACCAGGAACTGGACATCAACCGG
CTGTCCGACTACGATGTGGACCATATCGTGCCTCAGAGCTTTCTGAAGGACGACTCCATCGACAACAAGG
TGCTGACCAGAAGCGACAAGAACCGGGGCAAGAGCGACAACGTGCCCTCCGAAGAGGTCGTGAAGAAGAT
GAAGAACTACTGGCGGCAGCTGCTGAACGCCAAGCTGATTACCCAGAGAAAGTTCGACAATCTGACCAAG
GCCGAGAGAGGCGGCCTGAGCGAACTGGATAAGGCCGGCTTCATCAAGAGACAGCTGGTGGAAACCCGGC
AGATCACAAAGCACGTGGCACAGATCCTGGACTCCCGGATGAACACTAAGTACGACGAGAATGACAAGCT
GATCCGGGAAGTGAAAGTGATCACCCTGAAGTCCAAGCTGGTGTCCGATTTCCGGAAGGATTTCCAGTTT
TACAAAGTGCGCGAGATCAACAACTACCACCACGCCCACGACGCCTACCTGAACGCCGTCGTGGGAACCG
CCCTGATCAAAAAGTACCCTAAGCTGGAAAGCGAGTTCGTGTACGGCGACTACAAGGTGTACGACGTGCG
GAAGATGATCGCCAAGAGCGAGCAGGAAATCGGCAAGGCTACCGCCAAGTACTTCTTCTACAGCAACATC
ATGAACTTTTTCAAGACCGAGATTACCCTGGCCAACGGCGAGATCCGGAAGCGGCCTCTGATCGAGACAA
ACGGCGAAACCGGGGAGATCGTGTGGGATAAGGGCCGGGATTTTGCCACCGTGCGGAAAGTGCTGAGCAT
GCCCCAAGTGAATATCGTGAAAAAGACCGAGGTGCAGACAGGCGGCTTCAGCAAAGAGTCTATCCTGCCC
AAGAGGAACAGCGATAAGCTGATCGCCAGAAAGAAGGACTGGGACCCTAAGAAGTACGGCGGCTTCGACA
GCCCCACCGTGGCCTATTCTGTGCTGGTGGTGGCCAAAGTGGAAAAGGGCAAGTCCAAGAAACTGAAGAG
TGTGAAAGAGCTGCTGGGGATCACCATCATGGAAAGAAGCAGCTTCGAGAAGAATCCCATCGACTTTCTG
GAAGCCAAGGGCTACAAAGAAGTGAAAAAGGACCTGATCATCAAGCTGCCTAAGTACTCCCTGTTCGAGC
TGGAAAACGGCCGGAAGAGAATGCTGGCCTCTGCCGGCGAACTGCAGAAGGGAAACGAACTGGCCCTGCC
CTCCAAATATGTGAACTTCCTGTACCTGGCCAGCCACTATGAGAAGCTGAAGGGCTCCCCCGAGGATAAT
GAGCAGAAACAGCTGTTTGTGGAACAGCACAAGCACTACCTGGACGAGATCATCGAGCAGATCAGCGAGT
TCTCCAAGAGAGTGATCCTGGCCGACGCTAATCTGGACAAAGTGCTGTCCGCCTACAACAAGCACCGGGA
TAAGCCCATCAGAGAGCAGGCCGAGAATATCATCCACCTGTTTACCCTGACCAATCTGGGAGCCCCTGCC
GCCTTCAAGTACTTTGACACCACCATCGACCGGAAGAGGTACACCAGCACGAAAGAGGTGCTGGACGCCA
CCCTGATCCACCAGAGCATCACCGGCCTGTACGAGACACGGATCGACCTGTCTCAGCTGGGAGGTGACTC
TGGAGGATCTAGCGGAGGATCCTCTGGCAGCGAGACACCAGGAACAAGCGAGTCAGCAACACCAGAGAGC
AGTGGCGGCAGCAGCGGCGGCAGCAGCACCCTAAATATAGAAGATGAGTATCGGCTACATGAGACCTCAA
AAGAGCCAGATGTTTCTCTAGGGTCCACATGGCTGTCTGATTTTCCTCAGGCCTGGGCGGAAACCGGGGG
CATGGGACTGGCAGTTCGCCAAGCTCCTCTGATCATACCTCTGAAAGCAACCTCTACCCCCGTGTCCATA
AAACAATACCCCATGTCACAAGAAGCCAGACTGGGGATCAAGCCCCACATACAGAGACTGTTGGACCAGG
GAATACTGGTACCCTGCCAGTCCCCCTGGAACACGCCCCTGCTACCCGTTAAGAAACCAGGGACTAATGA
TTATAGGCCTGTCCAGGATCTGAGAGAAGTCAACAAGCGGGTGGAGGACATCCACCCCACCGTGCCCAAC
CCTTACAACCTCTTGAGCGGGCTCCCACCGTCCCACCAGTGGTACACTGTGCTTGATTTAAAGGATGCCT
TTTTCTGCCTGAGACTCCACCCCACCAGTCAGCCTCTCTTCGCCTTTGAGTGGAGAGATCCAGAGATGGG
AATCTCAGGACAATTGACCTGGACCAGACTCCCACAGGGTTTCAAAAACAGTCCCACCCTGTTTAATGAG
GCACTGCACAGAGACCTAGCAGACTTCCGGATCCAGCACCCAGACTTGATCCTGCTACAGTACGTGGATG
ACTTACTGCTGGCCGCCACTTCTGAGCTAGACTGCCAACAAGGTACTCGGGCCCTGTTACAAACCCTAGG
GAACCTCGGGTATCGGGCCTCGGCCAAGAAAGCCCAAATTTGCCAGAAACAGGTCAAGTATCTGGGGTAT
CTTCTAAAAGAGGGTCAGAGATGGCTGACTGAGGCCAGAAAAGAGACTGTGATGGGGCAGCCTACTCCAA
AGACCCCTCGACAACTAAGGGAGTTCCTAGGGAAGGCAGGCTTCTGTCGCCTCTTCATCCCTGGGTTTGC
AGAAATGGCAGCCCCCCTGTACCCTCTCACCAAACCGGGGACTCTGTTTAATTGGGGCCCAGACCAACAA
AAGGCCTATCAAGAAATCAAGCAAGCCCTTCTAACTGCCCCAGCCCTGGGGTTGCCAGATTTGACTAAGC
CCTTTGAACTCTTTGTCGACGAGAAGCAGGGCTACGCCAAAGGTGTCCTAACGCAAAAACTGGGACCTTG
GCGTCGGCCGGTGGCCTACCTGTCCAAAAAGCTAGACCCAGTAGCAGCTGGGTGGCCCCCTTGCCTACGG
ATGGTAGCAGCCATTGCCGTACTGACAAAGGATGCAGGCAAGCTAACCATGGGACAGCCACTAGTCATTC
TGGCCCCCCATGCAGTAGAGGCACTAGTCAAACAACCCCCCGACCGCTGGCTTTCCAACGCCCGGATGAC
TCACTATCAGGCCTTGCTTTTGGACACGGACCGGGTCCAGTTCGGACCGGTGGTAGCCCTGAACCCGGCT
ACGCTGCTCCCACTGCCTGAGGAAGGGCTGCAACACAACTGCCTTGATATCCTGGCCGAAGCCCACGGAA
CCCGACCCGACCTAACGGACCAGCCGCTCCCAGACGCCGACCACACCTGGTACACGGATGGAAGCAGTCT
CTTACAAGAGGGACAGCGTAAGGCGGGAGCTGCGGTGACCACCGAGACCGAGGTAATCTGGGCTAAAGCC
CTGCCAGCCGGGACATCCGCTCAGCGGGCTGAACTGATAGCACTCACCCAGGCCCTAAAGATGGCAGAAG
GTAAGAAGCTAAATGTTTATACTGATAGCCGTTATGCTTTTGCTACTGCCCATATCCATGGAGAAATATA
CAGAAGGCGTGGGTGGCTCACATCAGAAGGCAAAGAGATCAAAAATAAAGACGAGATCTTGGCCCTACTA
AAAGCCCTCTTTCTGCCCAAAAGACTTAGCATAATCCATTGTCCAGGACATCAAAAGGGACACAGCGCCG
AGGCTAGAGGCAACCGGATGGCTGACCAAGCGGCCCGAAAGGCAGCCATCACAGAGACTCCAGACACCTC
TACCCTCCTCATAGAAAATTCATCACCCTCTGGCGGCTCAAAAAGAACCGCCGACGGCAGCGAATTCGAG
AAAAGGCCGGCGGCCACGAAAAAGGCCGGCCAGGCAAAAAAGAAAAAGGAATTCGGCAGTGGAGAGGGCA
GAGGAAGTCTGCTAACATGCGGTGACGTCGAGGAGAATCCTGGCCCAATGACCGAGTACAAGCCCACGGT
GCGCCTCGCCACCCGCGACGACGTCCCCAGGGCCGTACGCACCCTCGCCGCCGCGTTCGCCGACTACCCC
GCCACGCGCCACACCGTCGATCCGGACCGCCACATCGAGCGGGTCACCGAGCTGCAAGAACTCTTCCTCA
CGCGCGTCGGGCTCGACATCGGCAAGGTGTGGGTCGCGGACGACGGCGCCGCGGTGGCGGTCTGGACCAC
GCCGGAGAGCGTCGAAGCGGGGGCGGTGTTCGCCGAGATCGGCCCGCGCATGGCCGAGTTGAGCGGTTCC
CGGCTGGCCGCGCAGCAACAGATGGAAGGCCTCCTGGCGCCGCACCGGCCCAAGGAGCCCGCGTGGTTCC
TGGCCACCGTCGGAGTCTCGCCCGACCACCAGGGCAAGGGTCTGGGCAGCGCCGTCGTGCTCCCCGGAGT
GGAGGCGGCCGAGCGCGCCGGGGTGCCCGCCTTCCTGGAGACCTCCGCGCCCCGCAACCTCCCCTTCTAC
GAGCGGCTCGGCTTCACCGTCACCGCCGACGTCGAGGTGCCCGAAGGACCGCGCACCTGGTGCATGACCC
GCAAGCCCGGTGCCTGAGAATTCTAACTAGAGCTCGCTGATCAGCCTCGACTGTGCCTTCTAGTTGCCAG
CCATCTGTTGTTTGCCCCTCCCCCGTGCCTTCCTTGACCCTGGAAGGTGCCACTCCCACTGTCCTTTCCT
AATAAAATGAGGAAATTGCATCGCATTGTCTGAGTAGGTGTCATTCTATTCTGGGGGGTGGGGTGGGGCA
GGACAGCAAGGGGGAGGATTGGGAAGAGAATAGCAGGCATGCTGGGGAGCGGCCGCTCTAGAACTAGTGG
ATCCCCCGGGCTGCAGGAATTCGATACGAATCCTGCAGGAAAAAAGCACCGACTCGGTGCCACTTTTTCA
AGTTGATAACGGACTAGCCTTATTTTAACTTGCTATTTCTAGCTCTAAAACAATCTTGCAGTGTTGCCTG
ACGGTGTTTCGTCCTTTCCACAAGATATATAAAGCCAAGAAATCGAAATACTTTCAAGTTACGGTAAGCA
TATGATAGTCCATTTTAAAACATAATTTTAAAACTGCAAACTACCCAAGAAATTATTACTTTCTACGTCA
CGTATTTTGTACTAATATCTTTGTGTTTACAGTCAAATTAATTCCAATTATCTCTCTAACAGCCTTGTAT
CGTATATGCAAATATGAAGGAATCATGGGAAATAGGCCCTCGCGGCCGCAGGAACCCCTAGTGATGGAGT
TGGCCACTCCCTCTCTGCGCGCTCGCTCGCTCACTGAGGCCGGGCGACCAAAGGTCGCCCGACGCCCGGG
CTTTGCCCGGGCGGCCTCAGTGAGCGAGCGAGCGCGCAGCTGCCTGCAGGGGCGCCTGATGCGGTATTTT
CTCCTTACGCATCTGTGCGGTATTTCACACCGCATA
[95 nt withheld, positions 9277-9371]
T
[46 nt withheld, positions 9373-9418]
C
[141 nt withheld, positions 9420-9560]
CCTTTGACGTTGGAGTCCACGTTCTTT
[37 nt withheld, positions 9588-9624]
ACTCTATCTCGGGCTATTCTTTTGATTTATAAGGGATTTTGCCGATTTCGGTCTATTGGTTAAAAAATGA
GCTGATTTAACAAAAATTTAACGCGAATTTTAACAAAATATTAACGTTTACAATTTTATGGTGCACTCTC
AGTACAATCTGCTCTGATGCCGCATAGTTAAGCCAGCCCCGACACCCGCCAACACCCGCTGACGCGCCCT
GACGGGCTTGTCTGCTCCCGGCATCCGCTTACAGACAAGCTGTGACCGTCTCCGGGAGCTGCATGTGTCA
GAGGTTTTCACCGTCATCACCGAAACGCGCGAGACGAAAGGGCCTCGTGATACGCCTATTTTTATAGGTT
AATGTCATGATAATAATGGTTTCTTAGACGTCAGGTGGCACTTTTCGGGGAAATGTGCGCGGAACCCCTA
TTTGTTTATTTTTCTAAATACATTCAAATATGTATCCGCTCATGAGACAATAACCCTGATAAATGCTTCA
ATAATATTGAAAAAGGAAGAGTATGAGTATTCAACATTTCCGTGTCGCCCTTATTCCCTTTTTTGCGGCA
TTTTGCCTTCCTGTTTTTGCTCACCCAGAAACGCTGGTGAAAGTAAAAGATGCTGAAGATCAGTTGGGTG
CACGAGTGGGTTACATCGAACTGGATCTCAACAGCGGTAAGATCCTTGAGAGTTTTCGCCCCGAAGAACG
TTTTCCAATGATGAGCACTTTTAAAGTTCTGCTATGTGGCGCGGTATTATCCCGTATTGACGCCGGGCAA
GAGCAACTCGGTCGCCGCATACACTATTCTCAGAATGACTTGGTTGAGTACTCACCAGTCACAGAAAAGC
ATCTTACGGATGGCATGACAGTAAGAGAATTATGCAGTGCTGCCATAACCATGAGTGATAACACTGCGGC
CAACTTACTTCTGACAACGATCGGAGGACCGAAGGAGCTAACCGCTTTTTTGCACAACATGGGGGATCAT
GTAACTCGCCTTGATCGTTGGGAACCGGAGCTGAATGAAGCCATACCAAACGACGAGCGTGACACCACGA
TGCCTGTAGCAATGGCAACAACGTTGCGCAAACTATTAACTGGCGAACTACTTACTCTAGCTTCCCGGCA
ACAATTAATAGACTGGATGGAGGCGGATAAAGTTGCAGGACCACTTCTGCGCTCGGCCCTTCCGGCTGGC
TGGTTTATTGCTGATAAATCTGGAGCCGGTGAGCGTGGAAGCCGCGGTATCATTGCAGCACTGGGGCCAG
ATGGTAAGCCCTCCCGTATCGTAGTTATCTACACGACGGGGAGTCAGGCAACTATGGATGAACGAAATAG
ACAGATCGCTGAGATAGGTGCCTCACTGATTAAGCATTGGTAACTGTCAGACCAAGTTTACTCATATATA
CTTTAGATTGATTTAAAACTTCATTTTTAATTTAAAAGGATCTAGGTGAAGATCCTTTTTGATAATCTCA
TGACCAAAATCCCTTAACGTGAGTTTTCGTTCCACTGAGCGTCAGACCCCGTAGAAAAGATCAAAGGATC
TTCTTGAGATCCTTTTTTTCTGCGCGTAATCTGCTGCTTGCAAACAAAAAAACCACCGCTACCAGCGGTG
GTTTGTTTGCCGGATCAAGAGCTACCAACTCTTTTTCCGAAGGTAACTGGCTTCAGCAGAGCGCAGATAC
CAAATACTGTTCTTCTAGTGTAGCCGTAGTTAGGCCACCACTTCAAGAACTCTGTAGCACCGCCTACATA
CCTCGCTCTGCTAATCCTGTTACCAGTGGCTGCTGCCAGTGGCGATAAGTCGTGTCTTACCGGGTTGGAC
TCAAGACGATAGTTACCGGATAAGGCGCAGCGGTCGGGCTGAACGGGGGGTTCGTGCACACAGCCCAGCT
TGGAGCGAACGACCTACACCGAACTGAGATACCTACAGCGTGAGCTATGAGAAAGCGCCACGCTTCCCGA
AGGGAGAAAGGCGGACAGGTATCCGGTAAGCGGCAGGGTCGGAACAGGAGAGCGCACGAGGGAGCTTCCA
GGGGGAAACGCCTGGTATCTTTATAGTCCTGTCGGGTTTCGCCACCTCTGACTTGAGCGTCGATTTTTGT
GATGCTCGTCAGGGGGGCGGAGCCTATGGAAA
Features (pLannotate 1.2.2; 21 found; start..end, strand, type, name):
     62..302     +  promoter       U6 promoter: RNA polymerase III promoter for human U6 snRNA
    331..406     +  misc_RNA       gRNA scaffold: guide RNA scaffold for the Streptococcus pyogenes CRISPR/Cas9 system
    499..784     +  enhancer       CMV enhancer: human cytomegalovirus immediate early enhancer; contains an 18-bp deletion relative to the standard CMV enhancer
   1063..1290    +  intron         hybrid intron: hybrid between chicken β-actin (CBA) and minute virus of mice (MMV) introns (Gray et al., 2011)
   1428..3029    +  CDS            Cas9(N): N-terminal portion of Streptococcus pyogenes Cas9 (Zetsche et al., 2015)
   3030..5524    +  CDS            Cas9(C) (fragment): C-terminal portion of Streptococcus pyogenes Cas9 (Zetsche et al., 2015)
   5628..7659    +  CDS            gag-pol (fragment): Moloney murine leukemia virus Gag-Pol polyprotein; gag-pol; contains a read-through stop codon
   7701..7748    +  CDS            nucleoplasmin NLS: bipartite nuclear localization signal from nucleoplasmin
   7818..8417    +  CDS            PuroR (fragment): puromycin N-acetyltransferase; pac from Streptomyces; confers resistance to puromycin
   8451..8562    +  polyA_signal   bGH poly(A) signal: bovine growth hormone polyadenylation signal
   8659..8706    +  misc_feature   MCS (fragment): pBluescript multiple cloning site
   8726..8801    -  misc_RNA       gRNA scaffold: guide RNA scaffold for the Streptococcus pyogenes CRISPR/Cas9 system
   8831..9071    -  promoter       U6 promoter: RNA polymerase III promoter for human U6 snRNA
   9080..9220    +  repeat_region  AAV2 ITR: inverted terminal repeat of adeno-associated virus serotype 2 inverted
   9225..9276    -  misc_feature   bom (fragment): basis of mobility region from pBR322
   9295..9750    +  rep_origin     f1 ori (sequence partly withheld): f1 bacteriophage origin of replication; arrow indicates direction of (+) strand synthesis
   9751..9800    -  misc_feature   bom (fragment): basis of mobility region from pBR322
   9902..9937    -  CDS            rop (fragment): Rop protein, which maintains plasmids at low copy number; rop
  10032..10136   +  promoter       AmpR promoter: bla
  10137..10997   +  CDS            AmpR: β-lactamase; bla; confers resistance to ampicillin, carbenicillin, and related antibiotics
  11168..11756   +  rep_origin     ori: high-copy-number ColE1/pMB1/pBR322/pUC origin of replication
