[The description below was written by a language model from this plasmid's Addgene catalogue record and pLannotate feature annotations shown in this document.]
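Description:
PEA1-Nuclease-Puro HEK3 CTT ins is an all-in-one mammalian expression plasmid of about 11.75 kb, listed as derived from pCMV-PE2. It delivers every component needed for nuclease-based prime editing at the human HEK3 locus. In bacteria it is maintained at high copy through a ColE1/pUC-type origin and selected with ampicillin (AmpR). An f1 origin and a single annotated AAV2 ITR are also present in the backbone, probably as carry-over, since one ITR alone does not make an AAV packaging vector.

The main transcription unit encodes Streptococcus pyogenes Cas9 fused to the Moloney murine leukemia virus reverse transcriptase (annotated as a gag-pol fragment). A nucleoplasmin NLS follows, and then, according to the insert name, a T2A peptide and puromycin N-acetyltransferase, with a bGH polyadenylation signal ending the unit. T2A co-expression links puromycin resistance to editor expression, so transfected cells can be enriched.

The catalogue promoter field says CMV for Cas9. However, the insert name says CbH, and the feature tables show a CMV enhancer, chicken β-actin promoter and hybrid intron, which is a CBh-type hybrid promoter. As the name indicates, the Cas9 is meant to be the cutting nuclease form rather than the nickase used in standard PE2, although the annotations do not resolve this.

Two human U6 cassettes with S. pyogenes guide scaffolds flank the editor unit in opposite orientations. One expresses the pegRNA that specifies a CTT insertion at HEK3, and the other carries a sham sgRNA; the tables do not show which cassette holds which. The spacer sequences are not stated in the record.

The depositor and repository-sequenced records differ by only three nucleotides and have essentially identical annotations. The plasmid suits single-plasmid transfection tests of prime editing efficiency in human cells.
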