Addgene plasmid #171995: PEA1-Nuclease-Puro HEK3 CTT ins
Purpose: Delivers all prime editing nuclease components targeting the HEK3 gene for a CTT inserrtion, in a single, puromycin selectable plasmid
Depositing lab: Paul Thomas. Publication: Optimized nickase- and nuclease-based prime editing in human and mouse cells. Adikusuma F, Lushington C, Arudkumar J, Godahewa GI, Chey YCJ, Gierus L, Piltz S, Geiger A, Jain Y, Reti D, Wilson LOW, Bauer DC, Thomas PQ. Nucleic Acids Res. 2021 Sep 17. pii: 6371974. doi: 10.1093/nar/gkab792. PubMed 34534334.
Backbone
  Vector backbone: pCMV-PE2
  Vector type: Mammalian Expression
  Selectable markers: Puromycin
Growth in bacteria
  Bacterial resistance: Ampicillin, 100 μg/mL
  Growth temperature: 37°C
  Growth strain: DH5alpha
  Copy number: High Copy
Gene/Insert
  Gene/Insert name: HEK3 CTT insertion pegRNA and CbH-Cas9-RT-T2A-Puro, hU6-pegRNA HEK3 CTT ins, hU6-sgRNA sham
  gRNA/shRNA sequence: unspecified
  Species: H. sapiens (human), Synthetic; Cas9 is from S. pyogenes; M-MLV RT is from the Moloney murine leukemia virus
  Promoter: CMV for Cas9, U6 for gRNAs
  Cloning method: Ligation Independent Cloning
  Sequencing primers: 5′ --; 3′ BGH-reverse
Terms and licenses: Academic/Nonprofit Terms; Industry Terms: Not Available to Industry
Depositor comments: Full sequence https://benchling.com/s/seq-s7KGcyKNgXZDawwnudbC.
How to cite: PEA1-Nuclease-Puro HEK3 CTT ins was a gift from Paul Thomas (Addgene plasmid # 171995 ; http://n2t.net/addgene:171995 ; RRID:Addgene_171995)
